Addgene plasmid #84090: pFGC5941DR5-PacI-ath-STTM164
Purpose: target miRNA164 for destruction in Arabidopsis thaliana
Depositing lab: Guiliang Tang. Depositing organization: Michigan Technological University. Publication: Construction of short tandem target mimic (STTM) to block the functions of plant and animal microRNAs. Tang G, Yan J, Gu Y, Qiao M, Fan R, Mao Y, Tang X. Methods. 2012 Oct;58(2):118-25. doi: 10.1016/j.ymeth.2012.10.006. Epub 2012 Oct 23. PubMed 23098881.
Backbone
  Vector backbone: pFGC5941-PacI
  Backbone manufacturer: Guiliang Tang (Addgene plasmid # 44182)
  Backbone size w/o insert (bp): 8608
  Vector type: Plant Expression
  Selectable markers: Basta
Growth in bacteria
  Bacterial resistance: Chloramphenicol and Kanamycin, 25 & 50 μg/mL
  Growth temperature: 37°C
  Growth strain: DH5alpha
  Copy number: High Copy
Gene/Insert
  Gene/Insert name: STTM164
  Species: A. thaliana (mustard weed)
  Insert size (bp): 2846
  Promoter: 2x35S
  Cloning method: Restriction Enzyme; 5′ cloning site PacI (not destroyed); 3′ cloning site PacI (not destroyed)
  Sequencing primers: 5′ CACTATCCTTCGCAAGACCCTTCC; 3′ CAACACATGAGCGAAACCCTATAA
Terms and licenses: Academic/Nonprofit Terms; Industry Terms: Not Available to Industry
Depositor comments: The insert within this plasmid contains a 2x35S promoter, STTM, T35S and CmR.
How to cite: pFGC5941DR5-PacI-ath-STTM164 was a gift from Guiliang Tang (Addgene plasmid # 84090 ; http://n2t.net/addgene:84090 ; RRID:Addgene_84090)
