[The description below was written by a language model from this plasmid's Addgene catalogue record and pLannotate feature annotations shown in this document.]
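Description:
pFGC5941DR5-PacI-ath-STTM164 is a plant expression binary vector built on the pFGC5941-PacI backbone and designed to knock down miR164 function in Arabidopsis thaliana. The backbone carries the typical elements of an Agrobacterium T-DNA vector. Left and right border repeats from nopaline C58 T-DNA delimit the transferred region. The pVS1 oriV, RepA and StaA functions provide replication and stable maintenance in Agrobacterium, and a high-copy ColE1/pUC-type origin with a bom site supports propagation in E. coli. A kanamycin resistance gene (aphA-3) lies outside the borders for bacterial selection. Within the T-DNA, a bar gene encoding phosphinothricin acetyltransferase, flanked by the mannopine synthase promoter and terminator, allows Basta (glufosinate) selection of transformed plants.

The payload is a roughly 2.8 kb cassette cloned into a PacI site, with both flanking PacI sites retained. According to the depositor, it comprises a 2x35S promoter, the STTM164 module, a 35S terminator and a chloramphenicol resistance gene. The annotation is consistent with this. It shows duplicated CaMV 35S promoter segments, a CaMV poly(A) signal downstream on the same strand, and a cat gene with its bacterial promoter. The STTM itself is not annotated as a feature but presumably sits between the promoter and the poly(A) signal. A short tandem target mimic is a non-coding RNA with two miRNA-binding mimic sites joined by a spacer, and it sequesters the target miRNA and triggers its degradation. The insert-borne CmR marker allows dual chloramphenicol and kanamycin selection of plasmids that received the cassette. Short ori fragments, T7 and SP6 promoters, a lacZα fragment and an OCS terminator fragment appear to be remnants of earlier cloning steps. The construct is used to generate miR164 loss-of-function plants for functional studies.
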