Features (pLannotate 1.2.2; 26 found; start..end, strand, type, name):
    118..404     -  promoter       CaMV 35S promoter (fragment): strong constitutive promoter from cauliflower mosaic virus
    473..491     -  promoter       T7 promoter: promoter for bacteriophage T7 RNA polymerase
    595..636     +  rep_origin     ori (fragment): high-copy-number ColE1/pMB1/pBR322/pUC origin of replication
    682..1062    +  promoter       MAS promoter: mannopine synthase promoter (Velten et al., 1984)
   1068..1616    +  CDS            bar: PAT_STRHY - Experimental evidence at protein level: Swiss-Prot protein existence level 1. Inactivates phosphinothricin (PPT) by transfer of an acetyl group from acetyl CoA. Can also acetylate demethylphosphinothricin but not PTT or glutamate. This enzyme is an effector of phosphinothricin tripeptide (PTT or bialaphos) resistance. From Streptomyces hygroscopicus. Introduced by genetic manipulation and expressed in glufosinate-tolerant maize by Dekalb Genetics.
   1629..1881    +  terminator     MAS terminator: mannopine synthase terminator
   1967..1991    -  misc_feature   LB T-DNA repeat: left border repeat from nopaline C58 T-DNA
   2416..3210    +  CDS            KanR: aminoglycoside phosphotransferase; aphA-3; confers resistance to kanamycin
   3297..3885    +  rep_origin     ori: high-copy-number ColE1/pMB1/pBR322/pUC origin of replication
   4071..4211    -  misc_feature   bom: basis of mobility region from pBR322
   4313..4352    -  CDS            rop (fragment): Rop protein, which maintains plasmids at low copy number; rop
   4555..4749    -  rep_origin     pVS1 oriV: origin of replication for the Pseudomonas plasmid pVS1 (Heeb et al., 2000)
   4815..5888    -  CDS            pVS1 RepA: replication protein from the Pseudomonas plasmid pVS1 (Heeb et al., 2000)
   6317..6946    -  CDS            pVS1 StaA: stability protein from the Pseudomonas plasmid pVS1 (Heeb et al., 2000)
   7506..7907    -  CDS            Y4CG_SINFN (fragment): Protein inferred from homology: Swiss-Prot protein existence level 3. From Sinorhizobium fredii (strain NBRC 101917 / NGR234).
   8247..8271    -  misc_feature   RB T-DNA repeat: right border repeat from nopaline C58 T-DNA
   8337..8491    -  CDS            lacZα (fragment): LacZα fragment of β-galactosidase; lacZ fragment
   8596..9222    -  terminator     OCS terminator (fragment): octopine synthase terminator
   9254..9422    +  rep_origin     ori (fragment): high-copy-number ColE1/pMB1/pBR322/pUC origin of replication
   9484..9512    +  promoter       tet promoter: E. coli promoter for tetracycline efflux protein gene
   9512..9548    +  promoter       cat promoter (fragment): promoter of the E. coli cat gene encoding chloramphenicol acetyltransferase
   9549..10208   +  CDS            CmR: chloramphenicol acetyltransferase; cat; confers resistance to chloramphenicol
  10279..10297   +  promoter       SP6 promoter: promoter for bacteriophage SP6 RNA polymerase
  10859..11035   -  polyA_signal   CaMV poly(A) signal: cauliflower mosaic virus polyadenylation signal
  11214..65      -  promoter       CaMV 35S promoter (across the origin): strong constitutive promoter from cauliflower mosaic virus
  11216..11262   -  promoter       minimal CaMV 35S promoter: minimal 35S promoter from cauliflower mosaic virus
>Addgene plasmid #84090 | pFGC5941DR5-PacI-ath-STTM164 | addgene full sequence | sequence record 167047 | Addgene NGS Result
GACAGGTAGCTGGGCAATGGAATCCGAGGAGGTTTCCCGAAATTACCCTTTGTTGAAAAGTCTCAATAGC
CCTTTGGTCTTCTGAGACAGTATCTTTGACATTTTTGGAGTAGGGGCGGGATTGTGCGTCATCCCTTACG
TCAGTGGAGATGTCACATCAATCCACTTGCTTTGAAGACGTGGTTGGAACGTCTTCTTTTCCCACGATGC
TCCTCGTGGGTGGGGGTCCATCTTTGGGACCACTGTCGGCAGAGGCATCTTGAATGATAGCCTTTCCTTT
ATCGCAATGATGGCATTTGTAGGAGCCACCTTCCTTTTCCACTGTCCTTTCGATGAAGTGACAGATAGCT
GGGCAATGGAATCCGAGGAGGTTTCCCGAAATTACCCTTTGTTGAAAAGTCTCAATAGCCCTTTGGTCTT
CTGAGACTGTATCTTTGACATTTTTGGAGTAGGGATCAGATCTACCGGTCTCCCTATAGTGAGTCGTATT
AATTTCGATAAGCCAGGTTAACCTGCATTAATGAATCGGCTGCAGTACCCGGGAATTTAACCCGCCTAAT
GAGCGGGCTTTTTTTTGTGATCCAAAGGATCTCCTTGAGATCCTTTTTTTCTGCGCGTAATCTGCTGCTT
GCAAACTTAATTAACTCTCTAGACTCACCTAGGATCCATGAATTCTGAGATTTTTCAAATCAGTGCGCAA
GACGTGACGTAAGTATCCGAGTCAGTTTTTATTTTTCTACTAATTTGGTCGTTTATTTCGGCGTGTAGGA
CATGGCAACCGGGCCTGAATTTCGCGGGTATTCTGTTTCTATTCCAACTTTTTCTTGATCCGCAGCCATT
AACGACTTTTGAATAGATACGCTGACACGCCAAGCCTCGCTAGTCAAAAGTGTACCAAACAACGCTTTAC
AGCAAGAACGGAATGCGCGTGACGCTCGCGGTGACGCCATTTCGCCTTTTCAGAAATGGATAAATAGCCT
TGCTTCCTATTATATCTTCCCAAATTACCAATACATTACACTAGCATCTGAATTTCATAACCAATCTCGA
TACACCAAATCGAATCGATGAGCCCAGAACGACGCCCGGCCGACATCCGCCGTGCCACCGAGGCGGACAT
GCCGGCGGTCTGCACCATCGTCAACCACTACATCGAGACAAGCACGGTCAACTTCCGTACCGAGCCGCAG
GAACCGCAGGAGTGGACGGACGACCTCGTCCGTCTGCGGGAGCGCTATCCCTGGCTCGTCGCCGAGGTGG
ACGGCGAGGTCGCCGGCATCGCCTACGCGGGCCCCTGGAAGGCACGCAACGCCTACGACTGGACGGCCGA
GTCGACCGTGTACGTCTCCCCCCGCCACCAGCGGACGGGACTGGGCTCCACGCTCTACACCCACCTGCTG
AAGTCCCTGGAGGCACAGGGCTTCAAGAGCGTGGTCGCTGTCATCGGGCTGCCCAACGACCCGAGCGTGC
GCATGCACGAGGCGCTCGGATATGCCCCCCGCGGCATGCTGCGGGCGGCCGGCTTCAAGCACGGGAACTG
GCATGACGTGGGTTTCTGGCAGCTGGACTTCAGCCTGCCGGTACCGCCCCGTCCGGTCCTGCCCGTCACC
GAGATTTGACTGCAGAATCTTGGACTCCCATGTTGGCAAAGGCAACCAAACAAACAATGAATGATCCGCT
CCTGCATATGGGGCGGTTTGAGTATTTCAACTGCCATTTGGGCTGAATTGAAGACATGCTCCTGTCAGAA
ATTCCGTGATCTTACTCAATATTCAGTAATCTCGGCCAATATCCTAAATGTGCGTGGCTTTATCTGTCTT
TGTATTGTTTCATCAATTCATGTAACGTTTGCTTTTCTTATGAATTTTCAAATAAATTATCAGATCCGAG
CTCGAATTAATTCGGCGTTAATTCAGTACATTAAAAACGTCCGCAATGTGTTATTAAGTTGTCTAAGCGT
CAATTTGTTTACACCACAATATATCCTGCCACCAGCCAGCCAACAGCTCCCCGACCGGCAGCTCGGCACA
AAATCACCACTCGATACAGGCAGCCCATCAGTCCGGGACGGCGTCAGCGGGAGAGCCGTTGTAAGGCGGC
AGACTTTGCTCATGTTACCGATGCTATTCGGAAGAACGGCAACTAAGCTGCCGGGTTTGAAACACGGATG
ATCTCGCGGAGGGTAGCATGTTGATTGTAACGATGACAGAGCGTTGCTGCCTGTGATCACCGCGGTTTCA
AAATCGGCTCCGTCGATACTATGTTATACGCCAACTTTGAAAACAACTTTGAAAAAGCTGTTTTCTGGTA
TTTAAGGTTTTAGAATGCAAGGAACAGTGAATTGGAGTTCGTCTTGTTATAATTAGCTTCTTGGGGTATC
TTTAAATACTGTAGAAAAGAGGAAGGAAATAATAAATGGCTAAAATGAGAATATCACCGGAATTGAAAAA
ACTGATCGAAAAATACCGCTGCGTAAAAGATACGGAAGGAATGTCTCCTGCTAAGGTATATAAGCTGGTG
GGAGAAAATGAAAACCTATATTTAAAAATGACGGACAGCCGGTATAAAGGGACCACCTATGATGTGGAAC
GGGAAAAGGACATGATGCTATGGCTGGAAGGAAAGCTGCCTGTTCCAAAGGTCCTGCACTTTGAACGGCA
TGATGGCTGGAGCAATCTGCTCATGAGTGAGGCCGATGGCGTCCTTTGCTCGGAAGAGTATGAAGATGAA
CAAAGCCCTGAAAAGATTATCGAGCTGTATGCGGAGTGCATCAGGCTCTTTCACTCCATCGACATATCGG
ATTGTCCCTATACGAATAGCTTAGACAGCCGCTTAGCCGAATTGGATTACTTACTGAATAACGATCTGGC
CGATGTGGATTGCGAAAACTGGGAAGAAGACACTCCATTTAAAGATCCGCGCGAGCTGTATGATTTTTTA
AAGACGGAAAAGCCCGAAGAGGAACTTGTCTTTTCCCACGGCGACCTGGGAGACAGCAACATCTTTGTGA
AAGATGGCAAAGTAAGTGGCTTTATTGATCTTGGGAGAAGCGGCAGGGCGGACAAGTGGTATGACATTGC
CTTCTGCGTCCGGTCGATCAGGGAGGATATCGGGGAAGAACAGTATGTCGAGCTATTTTTTGACTTACTG
GGGATCAAGCCTGATTGGGAGAAAATAAAATATTATATTTTACTGGATGAATTGTTTTAGTACCTAGAAT
GCATGACCAAAATCCCTTAACGTGAGTTTTCGTTCCACTGAGCGTCAGACCCCGTAGAAAAGATCAAAGG
ATCTTCTTGAGATCCTTTTTTTCTGCGCGTAATCTGCTGCTTGCAAACAAAAAAACCACCGCTACCAGCG
GTGGTTTGTTTGCCGGATCAAGAGCTACCAACTCTTTTTCCGAAGGTAACTGGCTTCAGCAGAGCGCAGA
TACCAAATACTGTCCTTCTAGTGTAGCCGTAGTTAGGCCACCACTTCAAGAACTCTGTAGCACCGCCTAC
ATACCTCGCTCTGCTAATCCTGTTACCAGTGGCTGCTGCCAGTGGCGATAAGTCGTGTCTTACCGGGTTG
GACTCAAGACGATAGTTACCGGATAAGGCGCAGCGGTCGGGCTGAACGGGGGGTTCGTGCACACAGCCCA
GCTTGGAGCGAACGACCTACACCGAACTGAGATACCTACAGCGTGAGCTATGAGAAAGCGCCACGCTTCC
CGAAGGGAGAAAGGCGGACAGGTATCCGGTAAGCGGCAGGGTCGGAACAGGAGAGCGCACGAGGGAGCTT
CCAGGGGGAAACGCCTGGTATCTTTATAGTCCTGTCGGGTTTCGCCACCTCTGACTTGAGCGTCGATTTT
TGTGATGCTCGTCAGGGGGGCGGAGCCTATGGAAAAACGCCAGCAACGCGGCCTTTTTACGGTTCCTGGC
CTTTTGCTGGCCTTTTGCTCACATGTTCTTTCCTGCGTTATCCCCTGATTCTGTGGATAACCGTATTACC
GCCTTTGAGTGAGCTGATACCGCTCGCCGCAGCCGAACGACCGAGCGCAGCGAGTCAGTGAGCGAGGAAG
CGGAAGAGCGCCTGATGCGGTATTTTCTCCTTACGCATCTGTGCGGTATTTCACACCGCATATGGTGCAC
TCTCAGTACAATCTGCTCTGATGCCGCATAGTTAAGCCAGTATACACTCCGCTATCGCTACGTGACTGGG
TCATGGCTGCGCCCCGACACCCGCCAACACCCGCTGACGCGCCCTGACGGGCTTGTCTGCTCCCGGCATC
CGCTTACAGACAAGCTGTGACCGTCTCCGGGAGCTGCATGTGTCAGAGGTTTTCACCGTCATCACCGAAA
CGCGCGAGGCAGGGTGCCTTGATGTGGGCGCCGGCGGTCGAGTGGCGACGGCGCGGCTTGTCCGCGCCCT
GGTAGATTGCCTGGCCGTAGGCCAGCCATTTTTGAGCGGCCAGCGGCCGCGATAGGCCGACGCGAAGCGG
CGGGGCGTAGGGAGCGCAGCGACCGAAGGGTAGGCGCTTTTTGCAGCTCTTCGGCTGTGCGCTGGCCAGA
CAGTTATGCACAGGCCAGGCGGGTTTTAAGAGTTTTAATAAGTTTTAAAGAGTTTTAGGCGGAAAAATCG
CCTTTTTTCTCTTTTATATCAGTCACTTACATGTGTGACCGGTTCCCAATGTACGGCTTTGGGTTCCCAA
TGTACGGGTTCCGGTTCCCAATGTACGGCTTTGGGTTCCCAATGTACGTGCTATCCACAGGAAAGAGACC
TTTTCGACCTTTTTCCCCTGCTAGGGCAATTTGCCCTAGCATCTGCTCCGTACATTAGGAACCGGCGGAT
GCTTCGCCCTCGATCAGGTTGCGGTAGCGCATGACTAGGATCGGGCCAGCCTGCCCCGCCTCCTCCTTCA
AATCGTACTCCGGCAGGTCATTTGACCCGATCAGCTTGCGCACGGTGAAACAGAACTTCTTGAACTCTCC
GGCGCTGCCACTGCGTTCGTAGATCGTCTTGAACAACCATCTGGCTTCTGCCTTGCCTGCGGCGCGGCGT
GCCAGGCGGTAGAGAAAACGGCCGATGCCGGGATCGATCAAAAAGTAATCGGGGTGAACCGTCAGCACGT
CCGGGTTCTTGCCTTCTGTGATCTCGCGGTACATCCAATCAGCTAGCTCGATCTCGATGTACTCCGGCCG
CCCGGTTTCGCTCTTTACGATCTTGTAGCGGCTAATCAAGGCTTCACCCTCGGATACCGTCACCAGGCGG
CCGTTCTTGGCCTTCTTCGTACGCTGCATGGCAACGTGCGTGGTGTTTAACCGAATGCAGGTTTCTACCA
GGTCGTCTTTCTGCTTTCCGCCATCGGCTCGCCGGCAGAACTTGAGTACGTCCGCAACGTGTGGACGGAA
CACGCGGCCGGGCTTGTCTCCCTTCCCTTCCCGGTATCGGTTCATGGATTCGGTTAGATGGGAAACCGCC
ATCAGTACCAGGTCGTAATCCCACACACTGGCCATGCCGGCCGGCCCTGCGGAAACCTCTACGTGCCCGT
CTGGAAGCTCGTAGCGGATCACCTCGCCAGCTCGTCGGTCACGCTTCGACAGACGGAAAACGGCCACGTC
CATGATGCTGCGACTATCGCGGGTGCCCACGTCATAGAGCATCGGAACGAAAAAATCTGGTTGCTCGTCG
CCCTTGGGCGGCTTCCTAATCGACGGCGCACCGGCTGCCGGCGGTTGCCGGGATTCTTTGCGGATTCGAT
CAGCGGCCGCTTGCCACGATTCACCGGGGCGTGCTTCTGCCTCGATGCGTTGCCGCTGGGCGGCCTGCGC
GGCCTTCAACTTCTCCACCAGGTCATCACCCAGCGCCGCGCCGATTTGTACCGGGCCGGATGGTTTGCGA
CCGCTCACGCCGATTCCTCGGGCTTGGGGGTTCCAGTGCCATTGCAGGGCCGGCAGGCAACCCAGCCGCT
TACGCCTGGCCAACCGCCCGTTCCTCCACACATGGGGCATTCCACGGCGTCGGTGCCTGGTTGTTCTTGA
TTTTCCATGCCGCCTCCTTTAGCCGCTAAAATTCATCTACTCATTTATTCATTTGCTCATTTACTCTGGT
AGCTGCGCGATGTATTCAGATAGCAGCTCGGTAATGGTCTTGCCTTGGCGTACCGCGTACATCTTCAGCT
TGGTGTGATCCTCCGCCGGCAACTGAAAGTTGACCCGCTTCATGGCTGGCGTGTCTGCCAGGCTGGCCAA
CGTTGCAGCCTTGCTGCTGCGTGCGCTCGGACGGCCGGCACTTAGCGTGTTTGTGCTTTTGCTCATTTTC
TCTTTACCTCATTAACTCAAATGAGTTTTGATTTAATTTCAGCGGCCAGCGCCTGGACCTCGCGGGCAGC
GTCGCCCTCGGGTTCTGATTCAAGAACGGTTGTGCCGGCGGCGGCAGTGCCTGGGTAGCTCACGCGCTGC
GTGATACGGGACTCAAGAATGGGCAGCTCGTACCCGGCCAGCGCCTCGGCAACCTCACCGCCGATGCGCG
TGCCTTTGATCGCCCGCGACACGACAAAGGCCGCTTGTAGCCTTCCATCCGTGACCTCAATGCGCTGCTT
AACCAGCTCCACCAGGTCGGCGGTGGCCCATATGTCGTAAGGGCTTGGCTGCACCGGAATCAGCACGAAG
TCGGCTGCCTTGATCGCGGACACAGCCAAGTCCGCCGCCTGGGGCGCTCCGTCGATCACTACGAAGTCGC
GCCGGCCGATGGCCTTCACGTCGCGGTCAATCGTCGGGCGGTCGATGCCGACAACGGTTAGCGGTTGATC
TTCCCGCACGGCCGCCCAATCGCGGGCACTGCCCTGGGGATCGGAATCGACTAACAGAACATCGGCCCCG
GCGAGTTGCAGGGCGCGGGCTAGATGGGTTGCGATGGTCGTCTTGCCTGACCCGCCTTTCTGGTTAAGTA
CAGCGATAACCTTCATGCGTTCCCCTTGCGTATTTGTTTATTTACTCATCGCATCATATACGCAGCGACC
GCATGACGCAAGCTGTTTTACTCAAATACACATCACCTTTTTAGACGGCGGCGCTCGGTTTCTTCAGCGG
CCAAGCTGGCCGGCCAGGCCGCCAGCTTGGCATCAGACAAACCGGCCAGGATTTCATGCAGCCGCACGGT
TGAGACGTGCGCGGGCGGCTCGAACACGTACCCGGCCGCGATCATCTCCGCCTCGATCTCTTCGGTAATG
AAAAACGGTTCGTCCTGGCCGTCCTGGTGCGGTTTCATGCTTGTTCCTCTTGGCGTTCATTCTCGGCGGC
CGCCAGGGCGTCGGCCTCGGTCAATGCGTCCTCACGGAAGGCACCGCGCCGCCTGGCCTCGGTGGGCGTC
ACTTCCTCGCTGCGCTCAAGTGCGCGGTACAGGGTCGAGCGATGCACGCCAAGCAGTGCAGCCGCCTCTT
TCACGGTGCGGCCTTCCTGGTCGATCAGCTCGCGGGCGTGCGCGATCTGTGCCGGGGTGAGGGTAGGGCG
GGGGCCAAACTTCACGCCTCGGGCCTTGGCGGCCTCGCGCCCGCTCCGGGTGCGGTCGATGATTAGGGAA
CGCTCGAACTCGGCAATGCCGGCGAACACGGTCAACACCATGCGGCCGGCCGGCGTGGTGGTGTCGGCCC
ACGGCTCTGCCAGGCTACGCAGGCCCGCGCCGGCCTCCTGGATGCGCTCGGCAATGTCCAGTAGGTCGCG
GGTGCTGCGGGCCAGGCGGTCTAGCCTGGTCACTGTCACAACGTCGCCAGGGCGTAGGTGGTCAAGCATC
CTGGCCAGCTCCGGGCGGTCGCGCCTGGTGCCGGTGATCTTCTCGGAAAACAGCTTGGTGCAGCCGGCCG
CGTGCAGTTCGGCCCGTTGGTTGGTCAAGTCCTGGTCGTCGGTGCTGACGCGGGCATAGCCCAGCAGGCC
AGCGGCGGCGCTCTTGTTCATGGCGTAATGTCTCCGGTTCTAGTCGCAAGTATTCTACTTTATGCGACTA
AAACACGCGACAAGAAAACGCCAGGAAAAGGGCAGGGCGGCAGCCTGTCGCGTAACTTAGGACTTGTGCG
ACATGTCGTTTTCAGAAGACGGCTGCACTGAACGTCAGAAGCCGACTGCACTATAGCAGCGGAGGGGTTG
GATCAAAGTACTTTGATCCCGAGGGGAACCCTGTGGTTGGCATGCACATACAAATGGACGAACGGATAAA
CCTTTTCACGCCCTTTTAAATATCCGATTATTCTAATAAACGCTCTTTTCTCTTAGGTTTACCCGCCAAT
ATATCCTGTCAAACACTGATAGTTTAAACTGAAGGCGGGAAACGACAATCTGATCCAAGCTCAAGCTGCT
CTAGCATTCGCCATTCAGGCTGCGCAACTGTTGGGAAGGGCGATCGGTGCGGGCCTCTTCGCTATTACGC
CAGCTGGCGAAAGGGGGATGTGCTGCAAGGCGATTAAGTTGGGTAACGCCAGGGTTTTCCCAGTCACGAC
GTTGTAAAACGACGGCCAGTGCCAAGCTTCCTTTTGTCTCCCTTTTGTCTCCCTTTTGTCTCCCTTTTGT
CTCCCTTTTGTCTCCCTTTTGTCTCCCTTTTGTCTCTCGCAAGACCCTTCCTCKMACTTCATTTGGGGCC
CACATACACCAAAAAAATGCTGCATAATTCTCGGGGCAGCAAGTCGGTTACCCGGCCGCCGTGCTGGACC
GGGTTGAATGGTGCCCGTAACTTTCGGTAGAGCGGACGGCCAATACTCAACTTCAAGGAATCTCACCCAT
GCGCGCCGGCGGGGAACCGGAGTTCCCTTCAGTGAGCGTTATTAGTTCGCCGCTCGGTGTGTCGTAGATA
CTAGCCCCTGGGGCACTTTTGAAATTTGAATAAGATTTATGTAATCAGTCTTTTAGGTTTGACCGGTTCT
GCCGCTTTTTTTAAAATTGGATTTGTAATAATAAAACGCAATTGTTTGTTATTGTGGCGCTCTATCATAG
ATGTCGCTATAAACCTATTCAGCACAATATATTGTTTTCATTTTAATATTGTACATATAAGTAGTAGGGT
ACAATCAGTAAATTGAACGGAGAATATTATTCATAAAAATACGATAGTAACGGGTGATATATTCATTAGA
ATGAACCGAAACCGGCGGTAAGGATCTGAGCTACACATGCTCAGGTTTTTTACAACGTGCACAACAGAAT
TGAAAGCAAATATCATGCGATCATAGGCGTCTCGCATATCTCATTAAAGCAGGACTCTAGGGACTAGTCC
CGGGTCTTAATTAAGAAAGGCGGACAGGTATCCGGTAAGCGGCAGGGTCGGAACAGGAGAGCGCACGAGG
GAGCTTCCAGGGGGGAAACGCCTGGTATCTTTATAGTCCTGTCGGGTTTCGCCACCTCTGACTTGAGCGT
CGATTTTTGTGATGCTCGTCAGGGGGGCGGAGCCTATGGAAAAACGCCAGCAACGCGGATCACAGCAAAA
AGCCCGCTCATTAGGCGGGCTAAATTCTCATGTTTGACAGCTTATCATCGATAAGTTTTAATGAGTTATC
GAGATTTTCAGGAGCTAAGGAAGCTAAAATGGAGAAAGAAATCACTGGATATACCACCGTTGATATATCC
CAATGGCATCGTAAAGAACATTTTGAGGCATTTCAGTCAGTTGCTCAATGTACCTATAACCAGACCGTTC
AGCTGGATATTACGGCCTTTTTAAAGACCGTAAAGAAAAATAAGCACAAGTTTTATCCGGCCTTTATTCA
CATTCTTGCCCGCCTGATGAATGCTCATCCGGAGTTCCGTATGGCAATGAAAGACGGTGAGCTGGTAATA
TGGGATAGTGTTCACCCTTGTTACACCGTTTTCCATGAGCAAACTGAAACGTTTTCATCGCTCTGGAGTG
AATACCACGACGATTTCCGGCAGTTTCTACACATATATTCGCAAGATGTGGCGTGTTACGGTGAAAACCT
GGCCTATTTCCCTAAAGGGTTTATTGAGAATATGTTTTTCGTCTCAGCCAATCCCTGGGTGAGTTTCACC
AGTTTTGATTTAAACGTGGCCAATATGGACAACTTCTTCGCCCCCGTTTTCACCATGGGCAAATATTATA
CGCAAGGCGACAAGGTGCTGATGCCGCTGGCGATTCAGGTTCATCATGCCGTTTGTGATGGCTTCCATGT
CGGCAGAATGCTTAATGAATTACAACAGTACTGCGATGAGTGGCAGGGCGGGGCGTAATTGGTACAGGCC
TGTCGACGTTAGAACGCGGCTACAATTAATACATAACCTTATGTATCATACACATACGATTTAGGTGACA
CTATAGAACTCGAGCAGCTGAAGCTCCAATGTGATGGTCTAGAGGTCGCATGCGATCCCCGTCACCGGTG
TGAGGGAACTAGTTTTGATCTTGAAAGATCTTTTATCTTTAGAGTTAAGGACTCTTTCGTATTTTGGTGA
GGTTTTATCCTCTTGAGTTTTGGTCATAGACCTATTCATGGCTCTGATACCAATTTTTAAGCGGGGGCTT
ATGCGGATTATTTCTTAAATTGATAAGGGGTTATTAGGGGGTATAGGGTATAAATACAATCATTCCCTTA
GCGTATAGTATAAGTATAGTAGCGTACCTCTATCAAATTTCCATCTTCTTACCTTGCACAGGGCCTGCAA
CCTTATCCTTCCTTGTCTTCCTCCTTCCTTCCGTCCACTTCATCATATTTAAACCAAACCTACGGGGGAG
TCAACGTAACCAACCCTGCCTTAGCATCTTTTCCCTAACGGCCTCCTGCCTAAGCGGTACTTCTAGCTTC
GAACGGCGTCTGGGCTCCAGGTCTAGTCGTCTCGTGTCTGGTTTATATTCACGACAAAGATCTATAGGGA
CTTTAGGAGATCTGGATTTTAGTACTGGATTTCGGTTTTAGGAATTAGAAATTTTATTGATAGAAGTATT
TTACAAATACAAATACATACTAAGGGTCTCTTATATGCTCAACACATGAGCGAAACCCTATAAGAACCCT
AATTTCCCTTATCGGGAAACTACTCACACATTATTTATGGAGAAAATAGAGAGAGATAGATTTGTAGAGA
GAGACTGGTGATTTCAGCGTACCGAATTCACTAGTGGATCCTGGAGAAGCATACGGGCACGTGAGATTCT
TCTTCTTTAGACCATATTTAAATTAGACCATAACAACAACAACTGGAGAAGCATACGGGCACGTGAGGGT
ACCAAGCTTGGGCTGTCCTCTCCAAATGAAATGAACTTCCTTATATAGAGGAAGGGTCTTGCGAAGGATA
GTGGGGTTGTGCGTCATCCCTTATGTCAGTGGAGATGTCACATCAATCCACTTGCTTTGAAGACGTGGTT
GGAACGTCTTCTTTTTCCACGATGCTCCTCGTGGGTGGGGGTCCATCTTTGGGACCACTGTCGGCAGAGG
CATCTTGAATGATAGCCTTTCCTTTATCGCGATGATGGCATTTGTAGGAGCCACCTTCCTTTTCTACTGT
CCTTTCGATGAGGT
