>Addgene plasmid #84090 | pFGC5941DR5-PacI-ath-STTM164 | depositor partial sequence | sequence record 160646 | STTM
CTCACGTGCCCGTATGCTTCTCCAGTTGTTGTTGTTATGGTCTAATTTAAATATGGTCTAAAGAAGAAGA
ATCTCACGTGCCCGTATGCTTCTCCA
